>Addgene plasmid #148554 | pnEA-NpM-HsGIGYF1_33-71-GB1_AE | depositor full sequence | sequence record 291002 | Full Sequence
TTCTTGAAGACGAAAGGGCCTCGTGATACGCCTATTTTTATAGGTTAATGTCATGATAATAATGGTTTCT
TAGACGTCAGGTGGCACTTTTCGGGGAAATGTGCGCGGAACCCCTATTTGTTTATTTTTCTAAATACATT
CAAATATGTATCCGCTCATGAGACAATAACCCTGATAAATGCTTCAATAATATTGAAAAAGGAAGAGTAT
GAGTATTCAACATTTCCGTGTCGCCCTTATTCCCTTTTTTGCGGCATTTTGCCTTCCTGTTTTTGCTCAC
CCAGAAACGCTGGTGAAAGTAAAAGATGCTGAAGATCAGTTGGGTGCACGAGTGGGTTACATCGAACTGG
ATCTCAACAGCGGTAAGATCCTTGAGAGTTTTCGCCCCGAAGAACGTTTTCCAATGATGAGCACTTTTAA
AGTTCTGCTATGTGGCGCGGTATTATCCCGTGTTGACGCCGGGCAAGAGCAACTCGGTCGCCGCATACAC
TATTCTCAGAATGACTTGGTTGAGTACTCACCAGTCACAGAAAAGCATCTTACGGATGGCATGACAGTAA
GAGAATTATGCAGTGCTGCCATAACCATGAGTGATAACACTGCGGCCAACTTACTTCTGACAACGATCGG
AGGACCGAAGGAGCTAACCGCTTTTTTGCACAACATGGGGGATCATGTAACTCGCCTTGATCGTTGGGAA
CCGGAGCTGAATGAAGCCATACCAAACGACGAGCGTGACACCACGATGCCTGCAGCAATGGCAACAACGT
TGCGCAAACTATTAACTGGCGAACTACTTACTCTAGCTTCCCGGCAACAATTAATAGACTGGATGGAGGC
GGATAAAGTTGCAGGACCACTTCTGCGCTCGGCCCTTCCGGCTGGCTGGTTTATTGCTGATAAATCTGGA
GCCGGTGAGCGTGGGTCTCGCGGTATCATTGCAGCACTGGGGCCAGATGGTAAGCCCTCCCGTATCGTAG
TTATCTACACGACGGGGAGTCAGGCAACTATGGATGAACGAAATAGACAGATCGCTGAGATAGGTGCCTC
ACTGATTAAGCATTGGTAACTGTCAGACCAAGTTTACTCATATATACTTTAGATTGATTTAAAACTTCAT
TTTTAATTTAAAAGGATCTAGGTGAAGATCCTTTTTGATAATCTCATGACCAAAATCCCTTAACGTGAGT
TTTCGTTCCACTGAGCGTCAGACCCCGTAGAAAAGATCAAAGGATCTTCTTGAGATCCTTTTTTTCTGCG
CGTAATCTGCTGCTTGCAAACAAAAAAACCACCGCTACCAGCGGTGGTTTGTTTGCCGGATCAAGAGCTA
CCAACTCTTTTTCCGAAGGTAACTGGCTTCAGCAGAGCGCAGATACCAAATACTGTCCTTCTAGTGTAGC
CGTAGTTAGGCCACCACTTCAAGAACTCTGTAGCACCGCCTACATACCTCGCTCTGCTAATCCTGTTACC
AGTGGCTGCTGCCAGTGGCGATAAGTCGTGTCTTACCGGGTTGGACTCAAGACGATAGTTACCGGATAAG
GCGCAGCGGTCGGGCTGAACGGGGGGTTCGTGCACACAGCCCAGCTTGGAGCGAACGACCTACACCGAAC
TGAGATACCTACAGCGTGAGCTATGAGAAAGCGCCACGCTTCCCGAAGGGAGAAAGGCGGACAGGTATCC
GGTAAGCGGCAGGGTCGGAACAGGAGAGCGCACGAGGGAGCTTCCAGGGGGAAACGCCTGGTATCTTTAT
AGTCCTGTCGGGTTTCGCCACCTCTGACTTGAGCGTCGATTTTTGTGATGCTCGTCAGGGGGGCGGAGCC
TATGGAAAAACGCCAGCAACGCGGCCTTTTTACGGTTCCTGGCCTTTTGCTGGCCTTTTGCTCACATGTT
CTTTCCTGCGTTATCCCCTGATTCTGTGGATAACCGTATTACCGCCTTTGAGTGAGCTGATACCGCTCGC
CGCAGCCGAACGACCGAGCGCAGCGAGTCAGTGAGCGAGGAAGCGGAAGAGCGCCTGATGCGGTATTTTC
TCCTTACGCATCTGTGCGGTATTTCACACCGCATATATGGTGCACTCTCAGTACAATCTGCTCTGATGCC
GCATAGTTAAGCCAGTATACACTCCGCTATCGCTACGTGACTGGGTCATGGCTGCGCCCCGACACCCGCC
AACACCCGCTGACGCGCCCTGACGGGCTTGTCTGCTCCCGGCATCCGCTTACAGACAAGCTGTGACCGTC
TCCGGGAGCTGCATGTGTCAGAGGTTTTCACCGTCATCACCGAAACGCGCGAGGCAGCTGCGGTAAAGCT
CATCAGCGTGGTCGTGAAGCGATTCACAGATGTCTGCCTGTTCATCCGCGTCCAGCTCGTTGAGTTTCTC
CAGAAGCGTTAATGTCTGGCTTCTGATAAAGCGGGCCATGTTAAGGGCGGTTTTTTCCTGTTTGGTCACT
GATGCCTCCGTGTAAGGGGGATTTCTGTTCATGGGGGTAATGATACCGATGAAACGAGAGAGGATGCTCA
CGATACGGGTTACTGATGATGAACATGCCCGGTTACTGGAACGTTGTGAGGGTAAACAACTGGCGGTATG
GATGCGGCGGGACCAGAGAAAAATCACTCAGGGTCAATGCCAGCGCTTCGTTAATACAGATGTAGGTGTT
CCACAGGGTAGCCAGCAGCATCCTGCGATGCAGATCCGGAACATAATGGTGCAGGGCGCTGACTTCCGCG
TTTCCAGACTTTACGAAACACGGAAACCGAAGACCATTCATGTTGTTGCTCAGGTCGCAGACGTTTTGCA
GCAGCAGTCGCTTCACGTTCGCTCGCGTATCGGTGATTCATTCTGCTAACCAGTAAGGCAACCCCGCCAG
CCTAGCCGGGTCCTCAACGACAGGAGCACGATCATGCGCACCCGTGGCCAGGACCCAACGCTGCCCGAGA
TGCGCCGCGTGCGGCTGCTGGAGATGGCGGACGCGATGGATATGTTCTGCCAAGGGTTGGTTTGCGCATT
CACAGTTCTCCGCAAGAATTGATTGGCTCCAATTCTTGGAGTGGTGAATCCGTTAGCGAGGTGCCGCCGG
CTTCCATTCAGGTCGAGGTGGCCCGGCTCCATGCACCGCGACGCAACGCGGGGAGGCAGACAAGGTATAG
GGCGGCGCCTACAATCCATGCCAACCCGTTCCATGTGCTCGCCGAGGCGGCATAAATCGCCGTGACGATC
AGCGGTCCAGTGATCGAAGTTAGGCTGGTAAGAGCCGCGAGCGATCCTTGAAGCTGTCCCTGATGGTCGT
CATCTACCTGCCTGGACAGCATGGCCTGCAACGCGGGCATCCCGATGCCGCCGGAAGCGAGAAGAATCAT
AATGGGGAAGGCCATCCAGCCTCGCGTCGCGAACGCCAGCAAGACGTAGCCCAGCGCGTCGGCCGCCATG
CCGGCGATAATGGCCTGCTTCTCGCCGAAACGTTTGGTGGCGGGACCAGTGACGAAGGCTTGAGCGAGGG
CGTGCAAGATTCCGAATACCGCAAGCGACAGGCCGATCATCGTCGCGCTCCAGCGAAAGCGGTCCTCGCC
GAAAATGACCCAGAGCGCTGCCGGCACCTGTCCTACGAGTTGCATGATAAAGAAGACAGTCATAAGTGCG
GCGACGATAGTCATGCCCCGCGCCCACCGGAAGGAGCTGACTGGGTTGAAGGCTCTCAAGGGCATCGGTC
GAGATCCCGGTGCCTAATGAGTGAGCTAACTTACATTAATTGCGTTGCGCTCACTGCCCGCTTTCCAGTC
GGGAAACCTGTCGTGCCAGCTGCATTAATGAATCGGCCAACGCGCGGGGAGAGGCGGTTTGCGTATTGGG
CGCCAGGGTGGTTTTTCTTTTCACCAGTGAGACGGGCAACAGCTGATTGCCCTTCACCGCCTGGCCCTGA
GAGAGTTGCAGCAAGCGGTCCACGCTGGTTTGCCCCAGCAGGCGAAAATCCTGTTTGATGGTGGTTAACG
GCGGGATATAACATGAGCTGTCTTCGGTATCGTCGTATCCCACTACCGAGATATCCGCACCAACGCGCAG
CCCGGACTCGGTAATGGCGCGCATTGCGCCCAGCGCCATCTGATCGTTGGCAACCAGCATCGCAGTGGGA
ACGATGCCCTCATTCAGCATTTGCATGGTTTGTTGAAAACCGGACATGGCACTCCAGTCGCCTTCCCGTT
CCGCTATCGGCTGAATTTGATTGCGAGTGAGATATTTATGCCAGCCAGCCAGACGCAGACGCGCCGAGAC
AGAACTTAATGGGCCCGCTAACAGCGCGATTTGCTGGTGACCCAATGCGACCAGATGCTCCACGCCCAGT
CGCGTACCGTCTTCATGGGAGAAAATAATACTGTTGATGGGTGTCTGGTCAGAGACATCAAGAAATAACG
CCGGAACATTAGTGCAGGCAGCTTCCACAGCAATGGCATCCTGGTCATCCAGCGGATAGTTAATGATCAG
CCCACTGACGCGTTGCGCGAGAAGATTGTGCACCGCCGCTTTACAGGCTTCGACGCCGCTTCGTTCTACC
ATCGACACCACCACGCTGGCACCCAGTTGATCGGCGCGAGATTTAATCGCCGCGACAATTTGCGACGGCG
CGTGCAGGGCCAGACTGGAGGTGGCAACGCCAATCAGCAACGACTGTTTGCCCGCCAGTTGTTGTGCCAC
GCGGTTGGGAATGTAATTCAGCTCCGCCATCGCCGCTTCCACTTTTTCCCGCGTTTTCGCAGAAACGTGG
CTGGCCTGGTTCACCACGCGGGAAACGGTCTGATAAGAGACACCGGCATACTCTGCGACATCGTATAACG
TTACTGGTTTCACATTCACCACCCTGAATTGACTCTCTTCCGGGCGCTATCATGCCATACCGCGAAAGGT
TTTGCGCCATTCGATGGTGTCCGGGATCTCGACGCTCTCCCTTATGCGACTCCTGCATTAGGAAGCAGCC
CAGTAGTAGGTTGAGGCCGTTGAGCACCGCCGCCGCAAGGAATGGTGCATGCAAGGAGATGGCGCCCAAC
AGTCCCCCGGCCACGGGGCCTGCCACCATACCCACGCCGAAACAAGCGCTCATGAGCCCGAAGTGGCGAG
CCCGATCTTCCCCATCGGTGATGTCGGCGATATAGGCGCCAGCAACCGCACCTGTGGCGCCGGTGATGCC
GGCCACGATGCGTCCGGCGTAGAGGATCGAGATCTCGATCCCGCGAAATTAATACGACTCACTATAGGGG
AATTGTGAGCGGATAACAATTCCCCACTAGTAATAATTTTGTTTAACTTTAAGAAGGAGATATACCATGG
AAACTGAAGAAGGTAAACTGGTAATCTGGATTAACGGCGATAAAGGCTATAACGGTCTCGCTGAAGTCGG
TAAGAAATTCGAGAAAGATACCGGAATTAAAGTCACCGTTGAGCATCCGGATAAACTGGAAGAGAAATTC
CCACAGGTTGCGGCAACTGGCGATGGCCCTGACATTATCTTCTGGGCACACGACCGCTTTGGTGGCTACG
CTCAATCTGGCCTGTTGGCTGAAATCACCCCGGACAAAGCGTTCCAGGACAAGCTGTATCCGTTTACCTG
GGATGCCGTACGTTACAACGGCAAGCTGATTGCTTACCCGATCGCTGTTGAAGCGTTATCGCTGATTTAT
AACAAAGACCTGCTGCCGAACCCGCCAAAAACCTGGGAAGAGATCCCGGCGCTGGATAAAGAACTGAAAG
CGAAAGGTAAGAGCGCCCTGATGTTCAACCTGCAAGAACCGTACTTCACCTGGCCGCTGATTGCTGCTGA
CGGGGGTTATGCGTTCAAGTATGAAAACGGCAAGTACGACATTAAAGACGTGGGCGTGGATAACGCTGGC
GCGAAAGCGGGTCTGACCTTCCTGGTTGACCTGATTAAAAACAAACACATGAATGCAGACACCGATTACT
CCATCGCAGAAGCTGCCTTTAATAAAGGCGAAACAGCGATGACCATCAACGGCCCGTGGGCATGGTCCAA
CATCGACACCAGCAAAGTGAATTATGGTGTAACGGTACTGCCGACCTTCAAGGGTCAACCATCCAAACCG
TTCGTTGGCGTGCTGAGCGCAGGTATTAACGCCGCCAGTCCGAACAAAGAGCTGGCAAAAGAGTTCCTCG
AAAACTATCTGCTGACTGATGAAGGTCTGGAAGCGGTTAATAAAGACAAACCGCTGGGTGCCGTAGCGCT
GAAGTCTTACGAGGAAGAGTTGGCGAAAGATCCACGTATTGCCGCCACGATGGAAAACGCCCAGAAAGGT
GAAATCATGCCGAACATCCCGCAGATGTCCGCTTTCTGGTATGCCGTGCGTACTGCGGTGATCAACGCCG
CCAGCGGTCGTCAGACTGTCGATGAAGCCCTTAAAGACGCGCAGACTGGTACCGGCAGCGGCCTGGAAGT
TCTGTTCCAGGGGCCCCATATGAAATACAAGCTGGCTGACTACCGTTATGGGCGAGAGGAAATGCTGGCT
CTCTACGTCAAGGAGAACAAGGTCCCGGAAGAGCTGCAGGACAAGGAGTTCGCCGCGGTGCTGCAGGACA
TGCAGTATAAACTGATTCTGAATGGCAAAACCCTGAAAGGTGAAACCACCACCGAAGCAGTTGATGCAGC
CACCGCAGAAAAAGTTTTTAAACAGTATGCCAATGATAACGGCGTTGATGGTGAATGGACCTATGATGAT
GCAACCAAAACCTATACCGTTACCGAAGCTAGCCCTAGGAGATCCGGCTGCTAACAAAGCCCGAAAGGAA
GCTGAGTTGGCTGCTGCCACCGCTGAGCAATAACTAGCATAACCCCTTGGGGCCTCTAAACGGGTCTTGA
GGGGTTTTTTGCTGAAAGGAGGAACTATATCCGGATATCCCGCAAGAGGCCCGGCAGTACCGGCATAACC
AAGCCTATGCCTACAGCATCCAGGGTGACGGTGCCGAGGATGACGATGAGCGCATTGTTAGATTTCATAC
ACGGTGCCTGACTGCGTTAGCAATTTAACTGTGATAAACTACCGCATTAAAGCTTATCGATGATAAGCTG
TCAAACATGAGAA
Features (pLannotate 1.2.2; 20 found; start..end, strand, type, name):
    104..208     +  promoter       AmpR promoter: bla
    209..1069    +  CDS            AmpR: β-lactamase; bla; confers resistance to ampicillin, carbenicillin, and related antibiotics
   1240..1828    +  rep_origin     ori: high-copy-number ColE1/pMB1/pBR322/pUC origin of replication
   2014..2156    -  misc_feature   bom: basis of mobility region from pBR322
   2258..2449    -  CDS            rop: Rop protein, which maintains plasmids at low copy number; rop
   2466..2846    +  CDS            YPB1_ECOLX: Protein predicted: Swiss-Prot protein existence level 4. From Escherichia coli.
   3088..3712    -  CDS            TcR (fragment): tetracycline efflux protein; tet; confers resistance to tetracycline
   3727..3748    -  protein_bind   CAP binding site: CAP binding activates transcription in the presence of cAMP. E. coli catabolite activator protein
   3761..4843    -  CDS            lacI: lac repressor; lacI; The lac repressor binds to the lac operator to inhibit transcription in E. coli. This inhibition can be relieved by adding lactose or isopropyl-β-D-thiogalactopyranoside (IPTG).
   4844..4921    -  promoter       lacI promoter: lacI
   4929..5208    -  CDS            TcR (fragment): tetracycline efflux protein; tet; confers resistance to tetracycline
   5230..5248    +  promoter       T7 promoter: promoter for bacteriophage T7 RNA polymerase
   5249..5273    +  protein_bind   lac operator: The lac repressor binds to the lac operator to inhibit transcription in E. coli. This inhibition can be relieved by adding lactose or isopropyl-β-D-thiogalactopyranoside (IPTG). lac repressor encoded by lacI
   5288..5310    +  RBS            RBS: efficient ribosome binding site from bacteriophage T7 gene 10 (Olins and Rangwala, 1989)
   5321..6417    +  CDS            MBP (fragment): maltose binding protein from E. coli; malE (mutated); This version of the gene does not encode a signal sequence, so MBP will remain in the cytosol.
   6541..6747    +  CDS            spg (fragment): SPG1_STRSG - Experimental evidence at protein level: Swiss-Prot protein existence level 1. Binds to the constant Fc region of IgG with high affinity. From Streptococcus sp. group G.
   6767..6816    +  CDS            SET1 (fragment): solubility-enhancement tag derived from T7 phage gene 10B
   6824..6871    +  terminator     T7 terminator: transcription terminator for bacteriophage T7 RNA polymerase
   6894..6998    -  CDS            TcR (fragment): tetracycline efflux protein; tet; confers resistance to tetracycline
   7046..7074    -  promoter       tet promoter: E. coli promoter for tetracycline efflux protein gene
