[The description below was written by a language model from this plasmid's Addgene catalogue record and pLannotate feature annotations shown in this document.]
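Description:
pnEA-NpM-HsGIGYF1_33-71-GB1_AE is a 7,083-nt bacterial expression plasmid for producing a short fragment of human GIGYF1 (residues 33–71) in E. coli. The catalogue lists the backbone as unknown, but the annotated features show a pBR322/pET-style architecture. These include a ColE1/pMB1-type origin with the bom mobility region and the rop gene, which is consistent with the recorded low copy number, and an ampicillin resistance gene (β-lactamase) under its own promoter for selection. Remnants of the tetracycline resistance gene and its promoter flank the expression and lacI regions; they are annotated only as fragments, so they are presumably non-functional leftovers of the parental vector.

Expression is driven by a T7 promoter followed by a lac operator and the phage T7 gene 10 ribosome binding site. A plasmid-borne lacI gene supplies repressor, so transcription is held off until IPTG induction in a host that provides T7 RNA polymerase. The open reading frame begins with a maltose binding protein that lacks a signal sequence and therefore stays in the cytosol. Downstream lies a segment of streptococcal protein G corresponding to the GB1 domain named in the plasmid title, and a T7 terminator ends the unit. The GIGYF1 segment itself is not annotated, but the gap between MBP and GB1 is about the right size to hold it plus linker sequence, which suggests an MBP–GIGYF1(33–71)–GB1 fusion. Sandwiching a short peptide between two soluble domains is a common way to improve its solubility and stability. The record does not state any protease cleavage sites. The associated study examined how GIGYF1/2 proteins bind 4EHP, so the plasmid probably served to make recombinant protein for binding or structural work.
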