Addgene plasmid #148554: pnEA-NpM-HsGIGYF1_33-71-GB1_AE
Purpose: Bacterial Expression of HsGIGYF1_33-71
Depositing lab: Elisa Izaurralde. Depositing organization: Max Planck Institute for Developmental Biology. Publication: GIGYF1/2 proteins use auxiliary sequences to selectively bind to 4EHP and repress target mRNA expression. Peter D, Weber R, Sandmeir F, Wohlbold L, Helms S, Bawankar P, Valkov E, Igreja C, Izaurralde E. Genes Dev. 2017 Jun 1;31(11):1147-1161. doi: 10.1101/gad.299420.117. Epub 2017 Jul 11. PubMed 28698298.
Backbone
  Vector backbone: Unknown
  Vector type: Bacterial Expression
Growth in bacteria
  Bacterial resistance: Ampicillin, 100 μg/mL
  Growth temperature: 37°C
  Growth strain: DH5alpha
  Copy number: Low Copy
Gene/Insert
  Gene/Insert name: HsGIGYF1_33-71
  Species: H. sapiens (human)
  Entrez Gene: GIGYF1 (a.k.a. GYF1, PERQ1)
  Cloning method: Unknown
Terms and licenses: Academic/Nonprofit Terms; Industry Terms: Not Available to Industry
Depositor comments: sequence extracted from NCBI: NM_022574.4 or Uniprot.: O75420 Plasmids from this collection were made available to the research community and donated after the lab closed. Please note that the sequence provided by the depositing laboratory may be theoretical/predicted or based on Sanger sequencing results. There may be discrepancies between sequencing results obtained by Addgene and the depositor sequence. If an Addgene verified sequence is not available, please contact before placing your order to request that our lab fully sequence the plasmid.
How to cite: pnEA-NpM-HsGIGYF1_33-71-GB1_AE was a gift from Elisa Izaurralde (Addgene plasmid # 148554 ; http://n2t.net/addgene:148554 ; RRID:Addgene_148554)
